Addgene plasmid #225350: aTY135_mtk02_pCAG-nfGFPtether_P2A_H2B-IRFP_SV40pA
Purpose: piggyback backbone for non-fluorescent GFP tether and H2B-IRFP expression
Depositing lab: Wendell Lim. Depositing organization: University of California, San Francisco (UCSF). Publication: Synthetic organizer cells guide development via spatial and biochemical instructions. Yamada T, Trentesaux C, Brunger JM, Xiao Y, Stevens AJ, Martyn I, Kasparek P, Shroff NP, Aguilar A, Bruneau BG, Boffelli D, Klein OD, Lim WA. Cell. 2024 Dec 11:S0092-8674(24)01323-0. doi: 10.1016/j.cell.2024.11.017. PubMed 39706189.
Backbone
  Vector backbone: MTK0-002
  Backbone manufacturer: Plasmid #123960 El_Samad Lab
  Vector type: Mammalian Expression
  Selectable markers: Hygromycin
Growth in bacteria
  Bacterial resistance: Kanamycin, 50 μg/mL
  Growth temperature: 37°C
  Growth strain: DH5alpha
  Copy number: High Copy
Gene/Insert
  Gene/Insert name: H2B
  Species: H. sapiens (human), Synthetic
  Entrez Gene: H2B
  Tag / fusion protein: non-fluorescent GFP (Y67F)-P2A (N terminal on insert); miRFP (C terminal on insert)
Resource information
  A portion of this plasmid was derived from a plasmid made by: MTK0-002 piggyback backbone from EL_Samad lab Mammalian Cloning Toolkit (MTK) (Fonseca et al., 2019) pCAG promoter from MTK2-005 EL_Samad lab Mammalian Cloning Toolkit (MTK) (Fonseca et al., 2019)
Terms and licenses: Academic/Nonprofit Terms; Industry Terms: Not Available to Industry
Depositor comments: P2A-H2B-IRFP670 synthesized as a gblock
How to cite: aTY135_mtk02_pCAG-nfGFPtether_P2A_H2B-IRFP_SV40pA was a gift from Wendell Lim (Addgene plasmid # 225350 ; http://n2t.net/addgene:225350 ; RRID:Addgene_225350)
