[The description below was written by a language model from this plasmid's Addgene catalogue record and pLannotate feature annotations shown in this document.]
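Description:
aTY135_mtk02_pCAG-nfGFPtether_P2A_H2B-IRFP_SV40pA is a 9.4 kb mammalian expression plasmid built on the MTK0-002 piggyBac backbone from the Mammalian Cloning Toolkit, intended for stable integration of its cargo into mammalian genomes by transposition. The transposon terminal repeats themselves were not picked up in the automated feature table, so their positions are not documented here. In bacteria the plasmid replicates from a high-copy ColE1/pUC-type origin and is selected with kanamycin (KanR). In mammalian cells a separate CMV enhancer/promoter-driven hygromycin resistance cassette with a bGH polyadenylation signal allows selection of cells that carry the construct.

The payload is a single bicistronic transcript driven by the CAG promoter (CMV enhancer, chicken β-actin promoter and chimeric intron) and terminated by an SV40 poly(A) signal. The first open reading frame begins with a mouse Ig kappa-derived fragment, most likely acting as a secretion leader. This is followed by a GFP sequence (annotated as EGFP) that the record says carries the Y67F chromophore mutation making it non-fluorescent, and then by a fragment of human PDGFRB that presumably provides a transmembrane anchor. Together these parts should display GFP on the cell surface as a "tether" that can be bound by GFP-recognising partners without adding green signal. A P2A ribosome-skipping peptide, listed in the catalogue fields, separates this from human histone H2B fused to miRFP670, a biliverdin-dependent near-infrared fluorescent protein that marks nuclei of expressing cells. The P2A-H2B-IRFP670 segment was made as a synthetic fragment. The associated publication concerns synthetic organizer cells that guide development, which fits using this plasmid to engineer trackable cells presenting a surface GFP ligand.
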