Features (pLannotate 1.2.2; 18 found; start..end, strand, type, name):
    184..772     +  rep_origin     ori: high-copy-number ColE1/pMB1/pBR322/pUC origin of replication
    884..902     +  promoter       T7 promoter: promoter for bacteriophage T7 RNA polymerase
   1471..1774    +  enhancer       CMV enhancer: human cytomegalovirus immediate early enhancer
   1776..2051    +  promoter       chicken β-actin promoter: No description available
   2052..3068    +  intron         chimeric intron: chimera between introns from chicken β-actin and rabbit β-globin
   3129..3194    +  CDS            KV3A6_MOUSE (fragment): Experimental evidence at protein level: Swiss-Prot protein existence level 1. From Mus musculus (Mouse).
   3192..3905    +  CDS            EGFP: EGFP is a basic (constitutively fluorescent) green fluorescent protein published in 1996, derived from Aequorea victoria. It is reported to be a rapidly-maturing weak dimer with moderate acid sensitivity.
   3903..4055    +  CDS            PDGFRB (fragment): PGFRB_HUMAN - Also known as PDGFR, PDGFR1. Experimental evidence at protein level: Swiss-Prot protein existence level 1. Tyrosine-protein kinase that acts as cell-surface receptor for homodimeric PDGFB and PDGFD and for heterodimers formed by PDGFA and PDGFB, and plays an essential role in the regulation of embryonic development, cell proliferation, survival, differentiation, chemotaxis and migration. Plays an essential role in blood vessel development by promoting proliferation, migration and recruitment of pericytes and smooth muscle cells to endothelial cells. Plays a role in the migration
   4119..4496    +  CDS            H2B: human histone H2B; HIST1H2BJ
   4515..5459    +  CDS            miRFP670: miRFP670 is a basic (constitutively fluorescent) near ir fluorescent protein published in 2016, derived from Rhodopseudomonas palustris. It has low acid sensitivity. It requires the cofactor biliverdin for fluorescence.
   5467..5596    -  polyA_signal   SV40 poly(A) signal: SV40 polyadenylation signal
   6362..6382    +  LTR            3' LTR (ΔU3) (fragment): self-inactivating 3' long terminal repeat (LTR) from Moloney murine leukemia virus
   6417..6717    +  enhancer       CMV enhancer: human cytomegalovirus immediate early enhancer
   6718..6921    +  promoter       CMV promoter: human cytomegalovirus (CMV) immediate early promoter
   6955..7976    +  CDS            HygR (fragment): aminoglycoside phosphotransferase from E. coli; aph(4)-Ia; confers resistance to hygromycin
   7995..8202    +  polyA_signal   bGH poly(A) signal: bovine growth hormone polyadenylation signal
   8522..8540    -  promoter       T3 promoter: promoter for bacteriophage T3 RNA polymerase
   8580..9395    -  CDS            KanR: aminoglycoside phosphotransferase; aph(3')-Ia; confers resistance to kanamycin in bacteria or G418 (Geneticin®) in eukaryotes
>Addgene plasmid #225350 | aTY135_mtk02_pCAG-nfGFPtether_P2A_H2B-IRFP_SV40pA | addgene full sequence | sequence record 448304 | Addgene NGS Result
TTGTTCATGATGATATATTTTTATCTTGTGCAATGTAACATCAGAGATTTTGAGACACAACGTGGCTTTG
TTGAATAAATCGAACTTTTGCTGAGTTGAAGGATCAGTCATGACCAAAATCCCTTAACGTGAGTTTTCGT
TCCACTGAGCGTCAGACCCCGTAGAAAAGATCAAAGGATCTTCTTGAGATCCTTTTTTTCTGCGCGTAAT
CTGCTGCTTGCAAACAAAAAAACCACCGCTACCAGCGGTGGTTTGTTTGCCGGATCAAGAGCTACCAACT
CTTTTTCCGAAGGTAACTGGCTTCAGCAGAGCGCAGATACCAAATACTGTTCTTCTAGTGTAGCCGTAGT
TAGGCCACCACTTCAAGAACTCTGTAGCACCGCCTACATACCTCGCTCTGCTAATCCTGTTACCAGTGGC
TGCTGCCAGTGGCGATAAGTCGTGTCTTACCGGGTTGGACTCAAGACGATAGTTACCGGATAAGGCGCAG
CGGTCGGGCTGAACGGGGGGTTCGTGCACACAGCCCAGCTTGGAGCGAACGACCTACACCGAACTGAGAT
ACCTACAGCGTGAGCTATGAGAAAGCGCCACGCTTCCCGAAGGGAGAAAGGCGGACAGGTATCCGGTAAG
CGGCAGGGTCGGAACAGGAGAGCGCACGAGGGAGCTTCCAGGGGGAAACGCCTGGTATCTTTATAGTCCT
GTCGGGTTTCGCCACCTCTGACTTGAGCGTCGATTTTTGTGATGCTCGTCAGGGGGGCGGAGCCTATGGA
AAAACGCCAGCAACGCGGCCTTTTTACGGTTCCTGGCCTTTTGCTGGCCTTTTGCTCACATGTTCTTTCC
TGCGTTATCCCCTGATTCTGTGGATAACCGTGCGGCCGCCAATTAATACGACTCACTATAGGGCGAATTG
GGGCGCGCCATTCTAGATTAACCCTAGAAAGATAGTCTGCGTAAAATTGACGCATGCATTCTTGAAATAT
TGCTCTCTCTTTCTAAATAGCGCGAATCCGTCGCTGTGCATTTAGGACATCTCAGTCGCCGCTTGGAGCT
CCCGTGAGGCGTGCTTGTCAATGCGGTAAGTGTCACTGATTTTGAACTATAACGACCGCGTGAGTCAAAA
TGACGCATGATTATCTTTTACGTGACTTTTAAGATTTAACTCATACGATAATTATATTGTTATTTCATGT
TCTACTTACGTGATAACTTATTATATATATATTTTCTTGTTATAGATATCAACTAGAATGCTAGCATGGG
CCCAGATCTCCATGGGCCCTGAATTCGCATCTAGACTGATGAGACGTGGTAGAGCCACAAACAGCCGGTA
CAAGCAACGATCTCCAGGACCATCTGAATCATGCGCGGATGACACGAACTCACGACGGCGATCACAGACA
TTAACCCACAGTACAGACACTGCGACAACGTGGCAATTCGTCGCAATACAACGCCATATATGGAGTTCCG
CGTTACATAACTTACGGTAAATGGCCCGCCTGGCTGACCGCCCAACGACCCCCGCCCATTGACGTCAATA
ATGACGTATGTTCCCATAGTAACGCCAATAGGGACTTTCCATTGACGTCAATGGGTGGAGTATTTACGGT
AAACTGCCCACTTGGCAGTACATCAAGTGTATCATATGCCAAGTACGCCCCCTATTGACGTCAATGACGG
TAAATGGCCCGCCTGGCATTATGCCCAGTACATGACCTTATGGGACTTTCCTACTTGGCAGTACATCTAC
GTATTAGTCATCGCTATTACCATGGTCGAGGTGAGCCCCACGTTCTGCTTCACTCTCCCCATCTCCCCCC
CCTCCCCACCCCCAATTTTGTATTTATTTATTTTTTAATTATTTTGTGCAGCGATGGGGGCGGGGGGGGG
GGGGGGGCGCGCCAGGGGGGGGGGGGGGGGGGGAGGGGGGGGGSGGGGSGAGGCGGAGAGGTGCGGCGGC
AGCCAATCAGAGCGGCGCGCTCCGAAAGTTTCCTTTTATGGCGAGGCGGCGGCGGCGGCGGCCCTATAAA
AAGCGAAGCGCGCGGCGGGCGGGAGTCGCTGCGCGCTGCCTTCGCCCCGTGCCCCGCTCCGCCGCCGCCT
CGCGCCGCCCGCCCCGGCTCTGACTGACCGCGTTACTCCCACAGGTGAGCGGGCGGGACGGCCCTTCTCC
TCCGGGCTGTAATTAGCGCTTGGTTTAATGACGGCTTGTTTCTTTTCTGTGGCTGCGTGAAAGCCTTGAG
GGGCTCCGGGAGGGCCCTTTGTGCGGGGGGAGCGGCTCGGGGGGTGCGTGCGTGTGTGTGTGCGTGGGGA
GCGCCGCGTGCGGCTCCGCGCTGCCCGGCGGCTGTGAGCGCTGCGGGCGCGGCGCGGGGCTTTGTGCGCT
CCGCAGTGTGCGCGAGGGGAGCGCGGCCGGGGGCGGTGCCCCGCGGTGCGGGGGGGGCTGCGAGGGGAAC
AAAGGCTGCGTGCGGGGTGTGTGCGTGGGGGGGTGAGCAGGGGGTGTGGGCGCGTCGGTCGGGCTGCAAC
CCCCCCTGCACCCCCCTCCCCGAGTTGCTGAGCACGGCCCGGCTTCGGGTGCGGGGCTCCGTACGGGGCG
TGGCGCGGGGCTCGCCGTGCCGGGCGGGGGGTGGCGGCAGGTGGGGGTGCCGGGCGGGGCGGGGCCGCCY
CGGGCCGGGGRGGGCTCGGGGGRGGGGCGCGGCGGCCCCCGGAGTGCCGGCGGCTGTCGAGGCGCGGCGA
GCCGCAGCCATTGCCTTTTATGGTAATCGTGCGAGAGGGCGCAGGGACTTCCTTTGTCCCAAATCTGTGC
GGAGCCGAAATCTGGGAGGCGCCGCCGCACCCCCTCTAGCGGGCGCGGGGCGAAGCGGTGCGGCGCCGGC
AGGAAGGAAATGGGCGGGGAGGGCCTTCGTGCGTCGCCGCGCCGCCGTCCCCTTCTCCCTCTCCAGCCTC
GGGGCTGTCCGCGGGGGGACGGCTGCCTTCGGGGGGGACGGGGCAGGGCGGGGTTCGGCTTCTGGCGTGT
GACCGGCGGCTCTAGAGCCTCTGCTAACCATGTTCATGCCTTCTTCTTTTTCCTACAGCTCCTGGGCAAC
GTGCTGGTTATTGTGCTGTCTCATCATTTTGGCAAAGAATTCGCCACTATGGAAACCGACACCCTCTTGC
TCTGGGTCCTGCTGCTGTGGGTTCCGGGTAGTACCGGGGACGTTTCTAAGGGTGAAGAATTGTTCACCGG
AGTTGTGCCCATCCTGGTTGAGCTGGACGGTGACGTTAACGGACACAAGTTCTCAGTGAGCGGCGAAGGA
GAGGGCGACGCTACGTACGGTAAACTGACGTTGAAGTTCATCTGTACAACAGGAAAGCTGCCAGTGCCCT
GGCCTACACTCGTGACCACCCTCACCTTCGGAGTCCAGTGCTTCTCCCGGTACCCCGACCACATGAAACA
GCACGATTTCTTCAAGTCCGCGATGCCTGAGGGCTATGTTCAGGAACGCACCATATTCTTCAAGGACGAC
GGTAACTATAAAACCAGGGCTGAAGTTAAGTTCGAGGGGGACACGTTGGTAAATAGAATTGAGTTGAAAG
GAATCGATTTCAAAGAAGACGGCAATATTTTGGGCCACAAGCTGGAGTACAACTACAACAGCCACAACGT
GTATATTATGGCTGATAAGCAGAAGAACGGCATCAAGGTGAACTTCAAAATCCGACACAATATCGAGGAT
GGCTCTGTGCAACTGGCCGACCATTACCAGCAAAACACGCCTATCGGCGACGGTCCGGTTTTGCTGCCAG
ATAACCACTACCTCTCCACGCAATCAGCCCTCTCCAAGGATCCTAACGAAAAAAGGGACCATATGGTTCT
GCTTGAATTCGTGACGGCTGCTGGGATCACCCTGGGAATGGATGAGCTGTATAAGAACGCCGTGGGCCAG
GATACGCAGGAGGTGATCGTCGTGCCCCACAGCTTGCCCTTCAAGGTCGTGGTTATTAGTGCTATCCTGG
CGTTGGTGGTGCTGACTATTATCTCCCTTATCATACTTATCATGCTGTGGCAAAAAAAACCCCGAGGATC
CGCTACTAACTTCAGCCTGCTGAAGCAGGCTGGCGACGTGGAGGAGAACCCTGGACCTATGCCAGAGCCA
GCGAAGTCTGCTCCCGCCCCGAAAAAGGGCTCCAAGAAGGCGGTGACTAAGGCGCAGAAGAAAGGCGGCA
AGAAGCGCAAGCGCAGCCGCAAGGAGAGCTATTCCATCTATGTGTACAAGGTTCTGAAGCAGGTCCACCC
TGACACCGGCATTTCGTCCAAGGCCATGGGCATCATGAATTCGTTTGTGAACGACATTTTCGAGCGCATC
GCAGGTGAGGCTTCCCGCCTGGCGCATTACAACAAGCGCTCGACCATCACCTCCAGGGAGATCCAGACGG
CCGTGCGCCTGCTGCTGCCTGGGGAGTTGGCCAAGCACGCCGTGTCCGAGGGTACTAAGGCCATCACCAA
GTACACCAGCGCTAAGGATCCACCGGTCGCCACCATGGTAGCAGGTCATGCCTCTGGCAGCCCCGCATTC
GGGACCGCCTCTCATTCGAATTGCGAACATGAAGAGATCCACCTCGCCGGCTCGATCCAGCCGCATGGCG
CGCTTCTGGTCGTCAGCGAACATGATCATCGCGTCATCCAGGCCAGCGCCAACGCCGCGGAATTTCTGAA
TCTCGGAAGCGTACTCGGCGTTCCGCTCGCCGAGATCGACGGCGATCTGTTGATCAAGATCCTGCCGCAT
CTCGATCCCACCGCCGAAGGCATGCCGGTCGCGGTGCGCTGCCGGATCGGCAATCCCTCTACGGAGTACT
GCGGTCTGATGCATCGGCCTCCGGAAGGCGGGCTGATCATCGAACTCGAACGTGCCGGCCCGTCGATCGA
TCTGTCAGGCACGCTGGCGCCGGCGCTGGAGCGGATCCGCACGGCGGGTTCACTGCGCGCGCTGTGCGAT
GACACCGTGCTGCTGTTTCAGCAGTGCACCGGCTACGACCGGGTGATGGTGTATCGTTTCGATGAGCAAG
GCCACGGCCTGGTATTCTCCGAGTGCCATGTGCCTGGGCTCGAATCCTATTTCGGCAACCGCTATCCGTC
GTCGACTGTCCCGCAGATGGCCCGGCAGCTGTATGTGAGACAGCGCGTCAGAGTGCTGGTCGATGTCACC
TATCAGCCAGTGCCTCTGGAGCCTAGACTGTCGCCACTGACCGGGAGAGATCTCGACATGTCGGGCTGCT
TCCTGAGATCGATGTCGCCGTGCCATCTGCAGTTCCTGAAGGACATGGGCGTGCGCGCCACCCTGGCGGT
GTCGCTGGTGGTCGGCGGCAAGCTGTGGGGCCTGGTTGTCTGTCACCATTATCTGCCGCGCTTCATCCGT
TTCGAGCTGCGGGCGATCTGCAAACGGCTCGCCGAAAGGATCGCGACGCGGATCACCGCGCTTGAGAGCT
AATGGCGATCCAGACATGATAAGATACATTGATGAGTTTGGACAAACCACAACTAGAATGCAGTGAAAAA
AATGCTTTATTTGTGAAATTTGTGATGCTATTGCTTTATTTGTAACCATTATAAGCTGCAATAAACGCTG
GAAATCTGCTCGTCAGTGGTGCTCACACTGACGAATCATGTACAGATCATACCGATGACTGCCTGGCGAC
TCACAACTAAGCAAGACAGCCGGAACCAGCGCCGGCGAACACCACTGCATATATGGCATATCACAACAGT
CCACGTCTCAAGCAGTTACAGAGATGTTACGAACCACTAGTGCACTGCAGATCGAATTCGAGTTGGCGCG
CCTGTCATTCTAAATCTCTCTTTCAGCCTAAAGCTTTTTCCCCGTATCCCCCCAGGTGTCTGCAGGCTCA
AAGAGCAGCGAGAAGCGTTCAGAGGAAAGCGATCCCGTGCCACCTTCCCCGTGCCCGGGCTGTCCCCGCA
CGCTGCCGGCTCGGGGATGCGGGGGGAGCGCCGGACCGGAGCGGAGCCCCGGGCGGCTCGCTGCTGCCCC
CTAGCGGGGGAGGGACGTAATTACATCCCTGGGGGCTTTGGGAGGGGGCTGTCCCCGTGAGCTCCCAGGC
GCGCCTGTCATTCTAAATCTCTCTTTCAGCCTAAAGCTTTTTCCCCGTATCCCCCCAGGTGTCTGCAGGC
TCAAAGAGCAGCGAGAAGCGTTCAGAGGAAAGCGATCCCGTGCCACCTTCCCCGTGCCCGGGCTGTCCCC
GCACGCTGCCGGCTCGGGGATGCGGGGGGAGCGCCGGACCGGAGCGGAGCCCCGGGCGGCTCGCTGCTGC
CCCCTAGCGGGGGAGGGACGTAATTACATCCCTGGGGGCTTTGGGGGGGGGCTGTCCCCGTGAGCTCAAT
AAAAGAGCCCACTACAGCGGTGGGCTCTATGGGGTACCTACGTAGGTACATAACTTACGGTAAATGGCCC
GCCTGGCTGACCGCCCAACGACCCCCGCCCATTGACGTCAATAATGACGTATGTTCCCATAGTAACGCCA
ATAGGGACTTTCCATTGACGTCAATGGGTGGAGTATTTACGGTAAACTGCCCACTTGGCAGTACATCAAG
TGTATCATATGCCAAGTACGCCCCCTATTGACGTCAATGACGGTAAATGGCCCGCCTGGCATTATGCCCA
GTACATGACCTTATGGGACTTTCCTACTTGGCAGTACATCTACGTATTAGTCATCGCTATTACCATGGTG
ATGCGGTTTTGGCAGTACATCAATGGGCGTGGATAGCGGTTTGACTCACGGGGATTTCCAAGTCTCCACC
CCATTGACGTCAATGGGAGTTTGTTTTGGCACCAAAATCAACGGGACTTTCCAAAATGTCGTAACAACTC
CGCCCCATTGACGCAAATGGGCGGTAGGCGTGTACGGTGGGAGGTCTATATAAGCAGAGCTCGTTTAGTG
AACCGTCAGATAGCCACCATGGGTAAAAAGCCTGAACTCACCGCGACGTCTGTCGAGAAGTTTCTGATCG
AAAAGTTCGACAGCGTGTCCGACCTGATGCAGCTCTCGGAGGGCGAAGAATCTCGTGCTTTCAGCTTCGA
TGTAGGAGGGCGTGGATATGTCCTGCGGGTAAATAGCTGCGCCGATGGTTTCTACAAAGATCGTTATGTT
TATCGGCACTTTGCATCGGCCGCGCTCCCGATTCCGGAAGTGCTTGACATTGGGGAATTTAGCGAGAGCC
TGACCTATTGCATCTCCCGCCGTGCACAGGGTGTCACGTTGCAAGACCTGCCTGAAACCGAACTGCCCGC
TGTTCTGCAACCGGTCGCGGAGGCCATGGATGCGATCGCTGCGGCCGATCTTAGCCAGACGAGCGGGTTC
GGCCCATTCGGACCGCAAGGAATCGGTCAATACACTACATGGCGTGATTTCATATGCGCGATTGCTGATC
CCCATGTGTATCACTGGCAAACTGTGATGGACGACACCGTCAGTGCGTCCGTCGCGCAGGCTCTCGATGA
GCTGATGCTTTGGGCCGAGGACTGCCCCGAAGTCCGGCACCTCGTGCACGCGGATTTCGGCTCCAACAAT
GTCCTGACGGACAATGGCCGCATAACAGCGGTCATTGACTGGAGCGAGGCGATGTTCGGGGATTCCCAAT
ACGAGGTCGCCAACATCTTCTTCTGGAGGCCGTGGTTGGCTTGTATGGAGCAGCAGACGCGCTACTTCGA
GCGGAGGCATCCGGAGCTTGCAGGATCGCCGCGGCTCCGGGCGTATATGCTCCGCATTGGTCTTGACCAA
CTCTATCAGAGCTTGGTTGACGGCAATTTCGATGATGCAGCTTGGGCGCAGGGTCGATGCGACGCAATCG
TCCGATCCGGAGCCGGGACTGTCGGGCGTACACAAATCGCCCGCAGAAGCGCGGCCGTCTGGACCGATGG
CTGTGTAGAAGTACTCGCCGATAGTGGAAACCGACGCCCCAGCACTCGTCCGAGGGCAAAGGAATAACTC
GAGCGACGCCTCGACTGTGCCTTCTAGTTGCCAGCCATCTGTTGTTTGCCCCTCCCCCGTGCCTTCCTTG
ACCCTGGAAGGTGCCACTCCCACTGTCCTTTCCTAATAAAATGAGGAAATTGCATCGCATTGTCTGAGTA
GGTGTCATTCTATTCTGGGGGGTGGGGTGGGGCAGGACAGCAAGGGGGAGGATTGGGAAGACAATAGCAG
GCATGCTGGGGATGCGGTGGGCTCTATGAGTATCGATACTAGTTAAAAGTTTTGTTACTTTATAGAAGAA
ATTTTGAGTTTTTGTTTTTTTTTAATAAATAAATAAACATAAATAAATTGTTTGTTGAATTTATTATTAG
TATGTAAGTGTAAATATAATAAAACTTAATATCTATTCAAATTAATAAATAAACCTCGATATACAGACCG
ATAAAACACATGCGTCAATTTTACGCATGATTATCTTTAACGTACGTCACAATATGATTATCTTTCTAGG
GTTAATCTAGTATACGCGTATGCGGCCGCTTAATTAATCCAGCTTTTGTTCCCTTTAGTGAGGGTTAATT
CCGAGCGGCCGCGTGTTACAACCAATTAACCAATTCTGATTAGAAAAACTCATCGAGCATCAAATGAAAC
TGCAATTTATTCATATCAGGATTATCAATACCATATTTTTGAAAAAGCCGTTTCTGTAATGAAGGAGAAA
ACTCACCGAGGCAGTTCCATAGGATGGCAAGATCCTGGTATCGGTCTGCGATTCCGACTCGTCCAACATC
AATACAACCTATTAATTTCCCCTCGTCAAAAATAAGGTTATCAAGTGAGAAATCACCATGAGTGACGACT
GAATCCGGTGAGAATGGCAAAAGCTTATGCATTTCTTTCCAGACTTGTTCAACAGGCCAGCCATTACGCT
CGTCATCAAAATCACTCGCATCAACCAAACCGTTATTCATTCGTGATTGCGCCTGAGCGAGGCGAAATAC
GCGATCGCTGTTAAAAGGACAATTACAAACAGGAATCGAATGCAACCGGCGCAGGAACACTGCCAGCGCA
TCAACAATATTTTCACCTGAATCAGGATATTCTTCTAATACCTGGAATGCTGTTTTCCCGGGGATCGCAG
TGGTGAGTAACCATGCATCATCAGGAGTACGGATAAAATGCTTGATGGTCGGAAGAGGCATAAATTCCGT
CAGCCAGTTTAGTCTGACCATCTCATCTGTAACATCATTGGCAACGCTACCTTTGCCATGTTTCAGAAAC
AACTCTGGCGCATCGGGCTTCCCATACAATCGATAGATTGTCGCACCTGATTGCCCGACATTATCGCGAG
CCCATTTATACCCATATAAATCAGCATCCATGTTGGAATTTAATCGCGGCCTGGAGCAAGACGTTTCCCG
TTGAATATGGCTCATAACACCCCTTGTATTACTGTTTATGTAAGCAGACAGTTTTA
